Addgene plasmid #24379: GST-FOXO1
Depositing lab: Anne Brunet. Depositing organization: Stanford University.
Backbone
  Vector backbone: pGEX-4T3
  Backbone size w/o insert (bp): 4968
  Vector type: Bacterial Expression
Growth in bacteria
  Bacterial resistance: Ampicillin, 100 μg/mL
  Growth temperature: 37°C
  Growth strain: DH5alpha
  Copy number: High Copy
Gene/Insert
  Gene/Insert name: Foxo1
  Species: M. musculus (mouse)
  Insert size (bp): 2000
  GenBank ID: NM_019739.3
  Entrez Gene: Foxo1 (a.k.a. Afxh, FKHR, Fkhr1, Foxo1a)
  Tag / fusion protein: GST (N terminal on backbone)
  Cloning method: Restriction Enzyme
  Sequencing primers: 5′ pGEX5'
Terms and licenses: Academic/Nonprofit Terms; Industry Terms: Not Available to Industry
How to cite: GST-FOXO1 was a gift from Anne Brunet (Addgene plasmid # 24379 ; http://n2t.net/addgene:24379 ; RRID:Addgene_24379)
