[The description below was written by a language model from this plasmid's Addgene catalogue record and pLannotate feature annotations shown in this document.]
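Description:
GST-FOXO1 is a bacterial expression plasmid built on the pGEX-4T3 backbone that produces mouse Foxo1 as a fusion to glutathione S-transferase in E. coli. The sequenced construct is about 6.9 kb, consistent with a roughly 2 kb Foxo1 insert placed by restriction cloning into the approximately 5 kb vector. It replicates from a high-copy ColE1/pMB1-type origin and is selected through the β-lactamase gene (AmpR), which confers ampicillin resistance. Short annotated fragments of rop, bom, lacZα and an E. coli chromosomal gene appear to be backbone remnants rather than functional payload.

The expression cassette is driven by the tac promoter, a strong hybrid of the trp and lac UV5 promoters, followed by a lac operator. The plasmid carries its own lacI gene under the lacI promoter, so the lac repressor keeps transcription low until it is relieved with IPTG, independent of the host's repressor level. Downstream lies the Schistosoma japonicum 26 kDa GST coding sequence, followed after a short linker by the Foxo1 open reading frame, giving an N-terminally GST-tagged protein. The pGEX-4T series normally encodes a thrombin cleavage site in this linker, although the feature table does not annotate one. Foxo1 (also known as FKHR) is a forkhead transcription factor that is a major target of insulin signalling and responds to oxidative stress. The record does not state a specific purpose, but constructs of this design are typically used to purify recombinant protein on glutathione resin for applications such as pull-down assays, in vitro modification assays or DNA-binding studies.
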