Features (pLannotate 1.2.2; 17 found; start..end, strand, type, name):
     11..88      +  promoter       lacI promoter: lacI
     89..1171    +  CDS            lacI: lac repressor; lacI; The lac repressor binds to the lac operator to inhibit transcription in E. coli. This inhibition can be relieved by adding lactose or isopropyl-β-D-thiogalactopyranoside (IPTG).
   1184..1205    +  protein_bind   CAP binding site: CAP binding activates transcription in the presence of cAMP. E. coli catabolite activator protein
   1220..1250    +  promoter       lac promoter: promoter for the E. coli lac operon
   1258..1274    +  protein_bind   lac operator: The lac repressor binds to the lac operator to inhibit transcription in E. coli. This inhibition can be relieved by adding lactose or isopropyl-β-D-thiogalactopyranoside (IPTG). lac repressor encoded by lacI
   1294..1467    +  CDS            lacZα: LacZα fragment of β-galactosidase; lacZ fragment
   1731..1847    -  CDS            yciV (fragment): RNAAM_ECOLI - Also known as trpH From Escherichia coli (strain K12).
   1923..1951    +  promoter       tac promoter: strong E. coli promoter; hybrid between the trp and lac UV5 promoters
   1959..1975    +  protein_bind   lac operator: The lac repressor binds to the lac operator to inhibit transcription in E. coli. This inhibition can be relieved by adding lactose or isopropyl-β-D-thiogalactopyranoside (IPTG). lac repressor encoded by lacI
   1998..2651    +  CDS            GST26_SCHJA: Experimental evidence at protein level: Swiss-Prot protein existence level 1. GST isoenzymes appear to play a central role in the parasite detoxification system. Other functions are also suspected including a role in increasing the solubility of haematin in the parasite gut. From Schistosoma japonicum (Blood fluke).
   2685..4637    +  CDS            Foxo1: FOXO1_MOUSE - Also known as Fkhr, Foxo1a. Experimental evidence at protein level: Swiss-Prot protein existence level 1. Transcription factor that is the main target of insulin signaling and regulates metabolic homeostasis in response to oxidative stress (PubMed:12754525, PubMed:15184386, PubMed:15220471, PubMed:16917544, PubMed:17090532, PubMed:17627282, PubMed:17681146, PubMed:20519497, PubMed:20668652, PubMed:21196578, PubMed:21335550, PubMed:21471200, PubMed:22298775, PubMed:22417654, PubMed:22510882). Binds to the insulin response element (IRE) with consensus sequence 5'- TT[G/A]TTTTG-3' a
   4688..4727    +  CDS            rop (fragment): Rop protein, which maintains plasmids at low copy number; rop
   4829..4869    +  misc_feature   bom (fragment): basis of mobility region from pBR322
   4974..5078    +  promoter       AmpR promoter: bla
   5079..5939    +  CDS            AmpR: β-lactamase; bla; confers resistance to ampicillin, carbenicillin, and related antibiotics
   6110..6698    +  rep_origin     ori: high-copy-number ColE1/pMB1/pBR322/pUC origin of replication
   6884..4       -  misc_feature   bom (fragment) (across the origin): basis of mobility region from pBR322
>Addgene plasmid #24379 | GST-FOXO1 | addgene full sequence | sequence record 129643 | Addgene NGS result
CATAAATTCCGACACCATCGAATGGCGCAAAACCTTTCGCGGTATGGCATGATAGCGCCCGGAAGAGAGT
CAATTCAGGGTGGTGAATGTGAAACCAGTAACGTTATACGATGTCGCAGAGTATGCCGGTGTCTCTTATC
AGACCGTTTCCCGCGTGGTGAACCAGGCCAGCCACGTTTCTGCGAAAACGCGGGAAAAAGTGGAAGCGGC
GATGGCGGAGCTGAATTACATTCCCAACCGCGTGGCACAACAACTGGCGGGCAAACAGTCGTTGCTGATT
GGCGTTGCCACCTCCAGTCTGGCCCTGCACGCGCCGTCGCAAATTGTCGCGGCGATTAAATCTCGCGCCG
ATCAACTGGGTGCCAGCGTGGTGGTGTCGATGGTAGAACGAAGCGGCGTCGAAGCCTGTAAAGCGGCGGT
GCACAATCTTCTCGCGCAACGCGTCAGTGGGCTGATCATTAACTATCCGCTGGATGACCAGGATGCCATT
GCTGTGGAAGCTGCCTGCACTAATGTTCCGGCGTTATTTCTTGATGTCTCTGACCAGACACCCATCAACA
GTATTATTTTCTCCCATGAAGACGGTACGCGACTGGGCGTGGAGCATCTGGTCGCATTGGGTCACCAGCA
AATCGCGCTGTTAGCGGGCCCATTAAGTTCTGTCTCGGCGCGTCTGCGTCTGGCTGGCTGGCATAAATAT
CTCACTCGCAATCAAATTCAGCCGATAGCGGAACGGGAAGGCGACTGGAGTGCCATGTCCGGTTTTCAAC
AAACCATGCAAATGCTGAATGAGGGCATCGTTCCCACTGCGATGCTGGTTGCCAACGATCAGATGGCGCT
GGGCGCAATGCGCGCCATTACCGAGTCCGGGCTGCGCGTTGGTGCGGATATCTCGGTAGTGGGATACGAC
GATACCGAAGACAGCTCATGTTATATCCCGCCGTTAACCACCATCAAACAGGATTTTCGCCTGCTGGGGC
AAACCAGCGTGGACCGCTTGCTGCAACTCTCTCAGGGCCAGGCGGTGAAGGGCAATCAGCTGTTGCCCGT
CTCACTGGTGAAAAGAAAAACCACCCTGGCGCCCAATACGCAAACCGCCTCTCCCCGCGCGTTGGCCGAT
TCATTAATGCAGCTGGCACGACAGGTTTCCCGACTGGAAAGCGGGCAGTGAGCGCAACGCAATTAATGTA
AGTTAGCTCACTCATTAGGCACCCCAGGCTTTACACTTTATGCTTCCGGCTCGTATGTTGTGTGGAATTG
TGAGCGGATAACAATTTCACACAGGAAACAGCTATGACCATGATTACGGATTCACTGGCCGTCGTTTTAC
AACGTCGTGACTGGGAAAACCCTGGCGTTACCCAACTTAATCGCCTTGCAGCACATCCCCCTTTCGCCAG
CTGGCGTAATAGCGAAGAGGCCCGCACCGATCGCCCTTCCCAACAGTTGCGCAGCCTGAATGGCGAATGG
CGCTTTGCCTGGTTTCCGGCACCAGAAGCGGTGCCGGAAAGCTGGCTGGAGTGCGATCTTCCTGAGGCCG
ATACTGTCGTCGTCCCCTCAAACTGGCAGATGCACGGTTACGATGCGCCCATCTACACCAACGTGACCTA
TCCCATTACGGTCAATCCGCCGTTTGTTCCCACGGAGAATCCGACGGGTTGTTACTCGCTCACATTTAAT
GTTGATGAAAGCTGGCTACAGGAAGGCCAGACGCGAATTATTTTTGATGGCGTTGGAATTAGCTTATCGA
CTGCACGGTGCACCAATGCTTCTGGCGTCAGGCAGCCATCGGAAGCTGTGGTATGGCTGTGCAGGTCGTA
AATCACTGCATAATTCGTGTCGCTCAAGGCGCACTCCCGTTCTGGATAATGTTTTTTGCGCCGACATCAT
AACGGTTCTGGCAAATATTCTGAAATGAGCTGTTGACAATTAATCATCGGCTCGTATAATGTGTGGAATT
GTGAGCGGATAACAATTTCACACAGGAAACAGTATTCATGTCCCCTATACTAGGTTATTGGAAAATTAAG
GGCCTTGTGCAACCCACTCGACTTCTTTTGGAATATCTTGAAGAAAAATATGAAGAGCATTTGTATGAGC
GCGATGAAGGTGATAAATGGCGAAACAAAAAGTTTGAATTGGGTTTGGAGTTTCCCAATCTTCCTTATTA
TATTGATGGTGATGTTAAATTAACACAGTCTATGGCCATCATACGTTATATAGCTGACAAGCACAACATG
TTGGGTGGTTGTCCAAAAGAGCGTGCAGAGATTTCAATGCTTGAAGGAGCGGTTTTGGATATTAGATACG
GTGTTTCGAGAATTGCATATAGTAAAGACTTTGAAACTCTCAAAGTTGATTTTCTTAGCAAGCTACCTGA
AATGCTGAAAATGTTCGAAGATCGTTTATGTCATAAAACATATTTAAATGGTGATCATGTAACCCATCCT
GACTTCATGTTGTATGACGCTCTTGATGTTGTTTTATACATGGACCCAATGTGCCTGGATGCGTTCCCAA
AATTAGTTTGTTTTAAAAAACGTATTGAAGCTATCCCACAAATTGATAAGTACTTGAAATCCAGCAAGTA
TATAGCATGGCCTTTGCAGGGCTGGCAAGCCACGTTTGGTGGTGGCGACCATCCTCCAAAATCGGATCTG
GTTCCGCGTGGATCCCCGAATTCGGCCGAAGCGCCCCAGGTGGTGGAGACCGACCCGGACTTCGAGCCGC
TGCCCCGGCAGCGCTCCTGTACCTGGCCGCTGCCCAGGCCGGAGTTTAACCAGTCCAACTCGACCACCTC
CAGTCCGGCGCCGTCGGGCGGCGCGGCCGCCAACCCCGACGCCGCGGCGAGCCTGGCCTCGGCGTCCGCT
GTCAGCACCGACTTTATGAGCAACCTGAGCCTGCTGGAGGAGAGTGAGGACTTCGCGCGGGCGCCAGGCT
GCGTGGCCGTGGCGGCGGCGGCTGCGGCCAGCAGGGGCCTGTGCGGGGACTTCCAGGGCCCCGAGGCGGG
CTGCGTGCACCCAGCGCCGCCACAGCCCCCACCGACCGGGCCGCTGTCGCAGCCCCCACCCGTGCCTCCC
TCCGCTGCCGCCGCCGCGGGGCCACTCGCGGGACAGCCGCGCAAGACCAGCTCGTCGCGCCGCAACGCGT
GGGGCAACCTGTCGTACGCCGACCTCATCACCAAGGCCATCGAGAGCTCAGCCGAGAAGAGGCTCACCCT
GTCGCAGATCTACGAGTGGATGGTGAAGAGCGTGCCCTACTTCAAGGATAAGGGCGACAGCAACAGCTCG
GCGGGCTGGAAGAATTCAATTCGCCACAATCTGTCCCTTCACAGCAAGTTTATTCGAGTGCAGAATGAAG
GAACTGGAAAGAGTTCTTGGTGGATGCTCAATCCAGAGGGAGGCAAGAGCGGAAAATCACCCCGGAGAAG
AGCTGCGTCCATGGACAACAACAGTAAATTTGCTAAGAGCCGAGGGCGGGCTGCTAAGAAAAAAGCATCT
CTCCAGTCTGGGCAAGAGGGTCCTGGAGACAGCCCTGGGTCTCAGTTTTCTAAGTGGCCTGCGAGTCCTG
GGTCCCACAGCAACGATGACTTTGATAACTGGAGTACATTTCGTCCTCGAACCAGCTCAAATGCTAGTAC
CATCAGTGGGAGACTTTCTCCCATCATGACAGAGCAGGATGACCTGGGAGATGGGGACGTGCATTCCCTG
GTGTATCCACCCTCTGCTGCCAAGATGGCGTCTACGCTGCCCAGTCTGTCTGAAATCAGCAATCCAGAAA
ACATGGAGAACCTTCTGGATAATCTCAACCTTCTCTCGTCCCCAACATCTTTAACTGTGTCCACCCAGTC
CTCGCCTGGCAGCATGATGCAGCAGACACCATGCTATTCGTTTGCACCGCCAAACACCAGTCTAAATTCA
CCCAGTCCAAACTACTCAAAGTACACATACGGCCAATCCAGCATGAGCCCTTTGCCCCAGATGCCTATGC
AGACACTTCAGGACAGCAAATCAAGTTACGGAGGATTGAACCAGTATAACTGTGCCCCAGGACTCTTGAA
AGAGTTGTTGACTTCTGACTCTCCTCCCCACAATGACATTATGTCACCGGTTGATCCCGGAGTGGCCCAA
CCCAACAGTCGGGTCCTGGGCCAAAATGTAATGATGGGCCCTAATTCGGTCATGCCAGCGTATGGCAGCC
AGGCATCTCATAACAAAATGATGAACCCCAGCTCCCACACCCACCCTGGACATGCACAGCAAACGGCTTC
GGTCAACGGCCGTACCCTGCCCCATGTGGTGAACACCATGCCTCACACATCTGCCATGAACCGCTTGACC
CCCGTGAAGACACCTTTACAAGTGCCTCTGTCCCACCCCATGCAGATGAGTGCCCTGGGCAGCTACTCCT
CGGTGAGCAGCTGCAATGGCTATGGTAGGATGGGTGTCCTCCACCAGGAGAAGCTCCCAAGTGACTTGGA
TGGCATGTTTATTGAGCGCTTGGACTGTGACATGGAGTCCATCATTCGGAATGACCTCATGGATGGAGAT
ACCTTGGATTTTAACTTTGATAATGTGTTGCCCAACCAAAGCTTCCCACACAGTGTCAAGACTACAACAC
ACAGCTGGGTGTCAGGCTAAGAATTCCCGGGTCGACTCGAGCGGCCGCATCGTGACTGACTGACGATCTG
CCTCGCGCGTTTCGGTGATGACGGTGAAAACCTCTGACACATGCAGCTCCCGGAGACGGTCACAGCTTGT
CTGTAAGCGGATGCCGGGAGCAGACAAGCCCGTCAGGGCGCGTCAGCGGGTGTTGGCGGGTGTCGGGGCG
CAGCCATGACCCAGTCACGTAGCGATAGCGGAGTGTATAATTCTTGAAGACGAAAGGGCCTCGTGATACG
CCTATTTTTATAGGTTAATGTCATGATAATAATGGTTTCTTAGACGTCAGGTGGCACTTTTCGGGGAAAT
GTGCGCGGAACCCCTATTTGTTTATTTTTCTAAATACATTCAAATATGTATCCGCTCATGAGACAATAAC
CCTGATAAATGCTTCAATAATATTGAAAAAGGAAGAGTATGAGTATTCAACATTTCCGTGTCGCCCTTAT
TCCCTTTTTTGCGGCATTTTGCCTTCCTGTTTTTGCTCACCCAGAAACGCTGGTGAAAGTAAAAGATGCT
GAAGATCAGTTGGGTGCACGAGTGGGTTACATCGAACTGGATCTCAACAGCGGTAAGATCCTTGAGAGTT
TTCGCCCCGAAGAACGTTTTCCAATGATGAGCACTTTTAAAGTTCTGCTATGTGGCGCGGTATTATCCCG
TGTTGACGCCGGGCAAGAGCAACTCGGTCGCCGCATACACTATTCTCAGAATGACTTGGTTGAGTACTCA
CCAGTCACAGAAAAGCATCTTACGGATGGCATGACAGTAAGAGAATTATGCAGTGCTGCCATAACCATGA
GTGATAACACTGCGGCCAACTTACTTCTGACAACGATCGGAGGACCGAAGGAGCTAACCGCTTTTTTGCA
CAACATGGGGGATCATGTAACTCGCCTTGATCGTTGGGAACCGGAGCTGAATGAAGCCATACCAAACGAC
GAGCGTGACACCACGATGCCTGCAGCAATGGCAACAACGTTGCGCAAACTATTAACTGGCGAACTACTTA
CTCTAGCTTCCCGGCAACAATTAATAGACTGGATGGAGGCGGATAAAGTTGCAGGACCACTTCTGCGCTC
GGCCCTTCCGGCTGGCTGGTTTATTGCTGATAAATCTGGAGCCGGTGAGCGTGGGTCTCGCGGTATCATT
GCAGCACTGGGGCCAGATGGTAAGCCCTCCCGTATCGTAGTTATCTACACGACGGGGAGTCAGGCAACTA
TGGATGAACGAAATAGACAGATCGCTGAGATAGGTGCCTCACTGATTAAGCATTGGTAACTGTCAGACCA
AGTTTACTCATATATACTTTAGATTGATTTAAAACTTCATTTTTAATTTAAAAGGATCTAGGTGAAGATC
CTTTTTGATAATCTCATGACCAAAATCCCTTAACGTGAGTTTTCGTTCCACTGAGCGTCAGACCCCGTAG
AAAAGATCAAAGGATCTTCTTGAGATCCTTTTTTTCTGCGCGTAATCTGCTGCTTGCAAACAAAAAAACC
ACCGCTACCAGCGGTGGTTTGTTTGCCGGATCAAGAGCTACCAACTCTTTTTCCGAAGGTAACTGGCTTC
AGCAGAGCGCAGATACCAAATACTGTCCTTCTAGTGTAGCCGTAGTTAGGCCACCACTTCAAGAACTCTG
TAGCACCGCCTACATACCTCGCTCTGCTAATCCTGTTACCAGTGGCTGCTGCCAGTGGCGATAAGTCGTG
TCTTACCGGGTTGGACTCAAGACGATAGTTACCGGATAAGGCGCAGCGGTCGGGCTGAACGGGGGGTTCG
TGCACACAGCCCAGCTTGGAGCGAACGACCTACACCGAACTGAGATACCTACAGCGTGAGCTATGAGAAA
GCGCCACGCTTCCCGAAGGGAGAAAGGCGGACAGGTATCCGGTAAGCGGCAGGGTCGGAACAGGAGAGCG
CACGAGGGAGCTTCCAGGGGGAAACGCCTGGTATCTTTATAGTCCTGTCGGGTTTCGCCACCTCTGACTT
GAGCGTCGATTTTTGTGATGCTCGTCAGGGGGGCGGAGCCTATGGAAAAACGCCAGCAACGCGGCCTTTT
TACGGTTCCTGGCCTTTTGCTGGCCTTTTGCTCACATGTTCTTTCCTGCGTTATCCCCTGATTCTGTGGA
TAACCGTATTACCGCCTTTGAGTGAGCTGATACCGCTCGCCGCAGCCGAACGACCGAGCGCAGCGAGTCA
GTGAGCGAGGAAGCGGAAGAGCGCCTGATGCGGTATTTTCTCCTTACGCATCTGTGCGGTATTTCACACC
G
