>Addgene plasmid #24379 | GST-FOXO1 | addgene partial sequence | sequence record 30072 | 24379 with pGEX-5
TCGGATCTGGTTCCGCGTGGATCCCCGAATTCGGCCGAAGCGCCCCAGGTGGTGGAGACCGACCCGGACT
TCGAGCCGCTGCCCCGGCAGCGCTCCTGTACCTGGCCGCTGCCCAGGCCGGAGTTTAACCAGTCCAACTC
GACCACCTCCAGTCCGGCGCCGTCGGGCGGCGCGGCCGCCAACCCCGACGCCGCGGCGAGCCTGGCCTCG
GCGTCCGCTGTCAGCACCGACTTTATGAGCAACCTGAGCCTGCTGGAGGAGAGTGAGGACTTCGCGCGGG
CGCCAGGCTGCGTGGCCGTGGCGGCGGCGGCTGCGGCCA
